Addgene plasmid #205158: pcDNA-tdMCP-12xGCN4
Purpose: express tdMCP-12xGCN4
Depositing lab: Weirui Ma. Depositing organization: Zhejiang University. Publication: Enhanced single RNA imaging reveals dynamic gene expression in live animals. Hu Y, Xu J, Gao E, Fan X, Wei J, Ye B, Xu S, Ma W. Elife. 2023 Mar 3;12:e82178. doi: 10.7554/eLife.82178. PubMed 36867026.
Backbone
  Vector backbone: pcDNA
  Total vector size (bp): 6986
  Vector type: Mammalian Expression, Bacterial Expression
  Selectable markers: Neomycin (select with G418)
Growth in bacteria
  Bacterial resistance: Ampicillin and Kanamycin, 100 & 50 μg/mL
  Growth temperature: 30°C
  Growth strain: NEB Stable
  Copy number: Unknown
Gene/Insert
  Gene/Insert name: tdMCP-12xGCN4
  Species: Synthetic
  Insert size (bp): 1618
  Promoter: CMV
  Cloning method: Gibson Cloning
  Sequencing primers: 5′ CGCAAATGGGCGGTAGGCGTG; 3′ TAGAAGGCACAGTCGAGG
Resource information
  A portion of this plasmid was derived from a plasmid made by: tdMCP is amplified from Addene plasmid #64541 and the suntag arrays is amplified from Addene plasmid #74928
Terms and licenses: Academic/Nonprofit Terms; Industry Terms: Not Available to Industry
How to cite: pcDNA-tdMCP-12xGCN4 was a gift from Weirui Ma (Addgene plasmid # 205158 ; http://n2t.net/addgene:205158 ; RRID:Addgene_205158)
