[The description below was written by a language model from this plasmid's Addgene catalogue record and pLannotate feature annotations shown in this document.]
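Description:
pcDNA-tdMCP-12xGCN4 is a roughly 7 kb mammalian expression plasmid built on a pcDNA backbone that produces a synthetic fusion of the tandem-dimer MS2 coat protein (tdMCP) with an array of twelve GCN4 peptide epitopes of the SunTag type. The approximately 1.6 kb insert, assembled by Gibson cloning, lies downstream of the human CMV immediate-early enhancer and promoter, with a T7 promoter immediately upstream of the coding region, and is terminated by the bovine growth hormone polyadenylation signal. The automated annotation detects the MS2 coat protein sequence as several adjacent fragments, consistent with two linked copies. It recognises only a few of the GCN4_v4 repeats, one in full and two as short fragments, so the table does not resolve the whole repeat array described in the catalogue entry. A short hit to a truncated HIV-1 LTR just after the CMV promoter is probably an annotation artefact, not a functional viral element.

In bacteria the plasmid replicates from a high-copy ColE1/pUC-type origin and carries β-lactamase for ampicillin selection. An f1 origin is also present. An SV40 early promoter drives the neo (nptII) gene, followed by an SV40 polyadenylation signal, allowing G418 selection of stably transfected mammalian cells. The record also lists kanamycin alongside ampicillin for bacterial selection.

The associated publication concerns enhanced single-RNA imaging in live animals. In that context, tdMCP binds MS2 stem-loops engineered into a target transcript, while each GCN4 epitope can recruit an scFv–fluorescent protein fusion supplied separately, increasing the number of fluorophores per RNA to amplify signal.
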