Features (pLannotate 1.2.2; 25 found; start..end, strand, type, name):
     28..80      -  misc_feature   bom (fragment): basis of mobility region from pBR322
    235..614     +  enhancer       CMV enhancer: human cytomegalovirus immediate early enhancer
    615..818     +  promoter       CMV promoter: human cytomegalovirus (CMV) immediate early promoter
    814..847     +  LTR            5' LTR (truncated) (fragment): truncated 5' long terminal repeat (LTR) from HIV-1
    863..881     +  promoter       T7 promoter: promoter for bacteriophage T7 RNA polymerase
    941..1139    +  CDS            MS2 (fragment): bacteriophage MS2 coat protein binds to a specific stem-loop structure in the viral RNA (Peabody, 1993)
   1145..1288    +  CDS            MS2 (fragment): bacteriophage MS2 coat protein binds to a specific stem-loop structure in the viral RNA (Peabody, 1993)
   1292..1642    +  CDS            CAPSD_BPMS2 (fragment): Experimental evidence at protein level: Swiss-Prot protein existence level 1. Acts as a translational repressor of viral replicase synthesis late in infection. This latter function is the result of capsid protein interaction with an RNA hairpin which contains the replicase ribosome-binding site. From Escherichia phage MS2 (Bacteriophage MS2).
   1688..1744    +  CDS            GCN4_v4: GCN4 peptide optimized to improve solubility while preserving binding to an scFv-GFP fusion protein (Tanenbaum et al., 2014)
   2062..2085    +  CDS            GCN4_v4 (fragment): GCN4 peptide optimized to improve solubility while preserving binding to an scFv-GFP fusion protein (Tanenbaum et al., 2014)
   2354..2376    +  CDS            GCN4_v4 (fragment): GCN4 peptide optimized to improve solubility while preserving binding to an scFv-GFP fusion protein (Tanenbaum et al., 2014)
   2586..2810    +  polyA_signal   bGH poly(A) signal: bovine growth hormone polyadenylation signal
   2814..2835    +  promoter       SV40 promoter (fragment): SV40 enhancer and early promoter
   2856..3284    +  rep_origin     f1 ori (sequence partly withheld): f1 bacteriophage origin of replication; arrow indicates direction of (+) strand synthesis
   3298..3627    +  promoter       SV40 promoter: SV40 enhancer and early promoter
   3694..4485    +  CDS            neo: KKA2_KLEPN - Also known as kan, nptII. Experimental evidence at protein level: Swiss-Prot protein existence level 1. Resistance to kanamycin, neomycin, paromomycin, ribostamycin, butirosin and gentamicin B. From Klebsiella pneumoniae.
   4509..4667    +  CDS            ble (fragment): BLE_KLEPN - Experimental evidence at protein level: Swiss-Prot protein existence level 1. Binding protein with a strong affinity to the bleomycin family of antibiotics. Binds to CL990; an antimitotic-antibiotic compound. From Klebsiella pneumoniae.
   4662..4783    +  polyA_signal   SV40 poly(A) signal: SV40 polyadenylation signal
   4856..4872    -  protein_bind   lac operator: The lac repressor binds to the lac operator to inhibit transcription in E. coli. This inhibition can be relieved by adding lactose or isopropyl-β-D-thiogalactopyranoside (IPTG). lac repressor encoded by lacI
   4880..4910    -  promoter       lac promoter: promoter for the E. coli lac operon
   4925..4946    -  protein_bind   CAP binding site: CAP binding activates transcription in the presence of cAMP. E. coli catabolite activator protein
   4959..5051    -  CDS            lacI (fragment): lac repressor; lacI; The lac repressor binds to the lac operator to inhibit transcription in E. coli. This inhibition can be relieved by adding lactose or isopropyl-β-D-thiogalactopyranoside (IPTG).
   5234..5822    -  rep_origin     ori: high-copy-number ColE1/pMB1/pBR322/pUC origin of replication
   5993..6853    -  CDS            AmpR: β-lactamase; bla; confers resistance to ampicillin, carbenicillin, and related antibiotics
   6854..6958    -  promoter       AmpR promoter: bla
>Addgene plasmid #205158 | pcDNA-tdMCP-12xGCN4 | addgene full sequence | sequence record 410728 | Addgene NGS Result
GACGGATCGGGAGATCTCCCGATCCCCTATGGTGCACTCTCAGTACAATCTGCTCTGATGCCGCATAGTT
AAGCCAGTATCTGCTCCCTGCTTGTGTGTTGGAGGTCGCTGAGTAGTGCGCGAGCAAAATTTAAGCTACA
ACAAGGCAAGGCTTGACCGACAATTGCATGAAGAATCTGCTTAGGGTTAGGCGTTTTGCGCTGCTTCGCG
ATGTACGGGCCAGATATACGCGTTGACATTGATTATTGACTAGTTATTAATAGTAATCAATTACGGGGTC
ATTAGTTCATAGCCCATATATGGAGTTCCGCGTTACATAACTTACGGTAAATGGCCCGCCTGGCTGACCG
CCCAACGACCCCCGCCCATTGACGTCAATAATGACGTATGTTCCCATAGTAACGCCAATAGGGACTTTCC
ATTGACGTCAATGGGTGGAGTATTTACGGTAAACTGCCCACTTGGCAGTACATCAAGTGTATCATATGCC
AAGTACGCCCCCTATTGACGTCAATGACGGTAAATGGCCCGCCTGGCATTATGCCCAGTACATGACCTTA
TGGGACTTTCCTACTTGGCAGTACATCTACGTATTAGTCATCGCTATTACCATGGTGATGCGGTTTTGGC
AGTACATCAATGGGCGTGGATAGCGGTTTGACTCACGGGGATTTCCAAGTCTCCACCCCATTGACGTCAA
TGGGAGTTTGTTTTGGCACCAAAATCAACGGGACTTTCCAAAATGTCGTAACAACTCCGCCCCATTGACG
CAAATGGGCGGTAGGCGTGTACGGTGGGAGGTCTATATAAGCAGAGCTCTCTGGCTAACTAGAGAACCCA
CTGCTTACTGGCTTATCGAAATTAATACGACTCACTATAGGGAGACCCAAGCTGGCTAGCGTTTAAACTT
AAGGCTTGGTACCTGCTAGCCGTTAAAATGGCTTCTAACTTTACTCAGTTCGTTCTCGTCGACAATGGCG
GAACTGGCGACGTGACTGTCGCCCCAAGCAACTTCGCTAACGGGATCGCTGAATGGATCAGCTCTAACTC
GCGTTCACAGGCTTACAAAGTAACCTGTAGCGTTCGTCAGAGCTCTGCGCAGAATCGCAAATACACCATC
AAAGTCGAGGTGCCTAAAGGCGCCTGGCGTTCGTACTTAAATATGGAACTAACCATTCCAATTTTCGCCA
CGAATTCCGACTGCGAGCTTATTGTTAAGGCAATGCAAGGTCTCCTAAAAGATGGAAACCCGATTCCCTC
AGCAATCGCAGCAAACTCCGGCATCTACGCCATGGCTTCTAACTTTACTCAGTTCGTTCTCGTCGACAAT
GGCGGAACTGGCGACGTGACTGTCGCCCCAAGCAACTTCGCTAACGGGATCGCTGAATGGATCAGCTCTA
ACTCGCGTTCACAGGCTTACAAAGTAACCTGTAGCGTTCGTCAGAGCTCTGCGCAGAATCGCAAATACAC
CATCAAAGTCGAGGTGCCTAAAGGCGCCTGGCGTTCGTACTTAAATATGGAACTAACCATTCCAATTTTC
GCCACGAATTCCGACTGCGAGCTTATTGTTAAGGCAATGCAAGGTCTCCTAAAAGATGGAAACCCGATTC
CCTCAGCAATCGCAGCAAACTCCGGCATCTACGCGGATTCTAGAATGGTGATGTACAAGGGTGGAGGTTC
TGGAGGAGAAGAACTTTTGAGCAAGAATTATCATCTTGAGAACGAAGTGGCTCGTCTTAAGAAAGGTTCT
GGCAGTGGAGAAGAACTGCTTTCAAAGAATTACCACCTGGAAAATGAGGTAGCTAGACTGAAAAAGGGGA
GCGGAAGTGGGGAGGAGTTGCTGAGCAAAAATTATCATTTGGAGAACGAAGTAGCACGACTAAAGAAAGG
GTCCGGATCGGGTGAGGAGTTACTCTCGAAAAATTATCATCTCGAAAACGAAGTGGCTCGGCTAAAAAAG
GGCAGTGGTTCTGGAGAAGAGCTATTATCTAAAAACTACCACCTCGAAAATGAGGTGGCACGCTTAAAAA
AGGGAAGTGGCAGTGGTGAAGAGCTACTATCCAAGAATTATCATCTTGAGAACGAGGTAGCGCGTTTGAA
GAAGGGTTCCGGCTCAGGAGAGGAACTGCTCTCGAAGAACTATCATCTTGAAAATGAGGTCGCTCGATTA
AAAAAGGGATCGGGCAGTGGTGAGGAACTACTTTCAAAGAATTACCACCTCGAAAACGAAGTAGCTCGAT
TAAAGAAAGGTTCAGGGTCGGGTGAAGAATTACTGAGTAAAAATTATCATCTGGAAAATGAGGTAGCGAG
ACTAAAAAAGGGGAGTGGTTCTGGCGAAGAGTTGCTATCGAAAAATTATCATCTTGAGAACGAAGTTGCT
AGGCTCAAAAAGGGCTCAGGCTCAGGCGAGGAGTTGCTCTCGAAAAACTACCACTTGGAAAATGAGGTCG
CGAGGTTGAAAAAGGGGAGCGGGTCGGGCGAGGAGTTATTGAGCAAAAACTATCATTTAGAGAACGAAGT
CGCGCGCTTAAAGAAAGGCTCGGGCTCGGGCTAAGGGCCCGTTTAAACCCGCTGATCAGCCTCGACTGTG
CCTTCTAGTTGCCAGCCATCTGTTGTTTGCCCCTCCCCCGTGCCTTCCTTGACCCTGGAAGGTGCCACTC
CCACTGTCCTTTCCTAATAAAATGAGGAAATTGCATCGCATTGTCTGAGTAGGTGTCATTCTATTCTGGG
GGGTGGGGTGGGGCAGGACAGCAAGGGGGAGGATTGGGAAGACAATAGCAGGCATGCTGGGGATGCGGTG
GGCTCTATGGCTTCTGAGGCGGAAAGAACCAGCTGGGGCTCTAGGGGGTATCCCC
[124 nt withheld, positions 2856-2979]
C
[91 nt withheld, positions 2981-3071]
A
[49 nt withheld, positions 3073-3121]
CCTTTGACGTTGGAGTCCACGTTCTTT
[37 nt withheld, positions 3149-3185]
ACCCTATCTCGGTCTATTCTTTTGATTTATAAGGGATTTTGCCGATTTCGGCCTATTGGTTAAAAAATGA
GCTGATTTAACAAAAATTTAACGCGAATTAATTCTGTGGAATGTGTGTCAGTTAGGGTGTGGAAAGTCCC
CAGGCTCCCCAGCAGGCAGAAGTATGCAAAGCATGCATCTCAATTAGTCAGCAACCAGGTGTGGAAAGTC
CCCAGGCTCCCCAGCAGGCAGAAGTATGCAAAGCATGCATCTCAATTAGTCAGCAACCATAGTCCCGCCC
CTAACTCCGCCCATCCCGCCCCTAACTCCGCCCAGTTCCGCCCATTCTCCGCCCCATGGCTGACTAATTT
TTTTTATTTATGCAGAGGCCGAGGCCGCCTCTGCCTCTGAGCTATTCCAGAAGTAGTGAGGAGGCTTTTT
TGGAGGCCTAGGCTTTTGCAAAAAGCTCCCGGGAGCTTGTATATCCATTTTCGGATCTGATCAAGAGACA
GGATGAGGATCGTTTCGCATGATTGAACAAGATGGATTGCACGCAGGTTCTCCGGCCGCTTGGGTGGAGA
GGCTATTCGGCTATGACTGGGCACAACAGACAATCGGCTGCTCTGATGCCGCCGTGTTCCGGCTGTCAGC
GCAGGGGCGCCCGGTTCTTTTTGTCAAGACCGACCTGTCCGGTGCCCTGAATGAACTGCAGGACGAGGCA
GCGCGGCTATCGTGGCTGGCCACGACGGGCGTTCCTTGCGCAGCTGTGCTCGACGTTGTCACTGAAGCGG
GAAGGGACTGGCTGCTATTGGGCGAAGTGCCGGGGCAGGATCTCCTGTCATCTCACCTTGCTCCTGCCGA
GAAAGTATCCATCATGGCTGATGCAATGCGGCGGCTGCATACGCTTGATCCGGCTACCTGCCCATTCGAC
CACCAAGCGAAACATCGCATCGAGCGAGCACGTACTCGGATGGAAGCCGGTCTTGTCGATCAGGATGATC
TGGACGAAGAGCATCAGGGGCTCGCGCCAGCCGAACTGTTCGCCAGGCTCAAGGCGCGCATGCCCGACGG
CGAGGATCTCGTCGTGACCCATGGCGATGCCTGCTTGCCGAATATCATGGTGGAAAATGGCCGCTTTTCT
GGATTCATCGACTGTGGCCGGCTGGGTGTGGCGGACCGCTATCAGGACATAGCGTTGGCTACCCGTGATA
TTGCTGAAGAGCTTGGCGGCGAATGGGCTGACCGCTTCCTCGTGCTTTACGGTATCGCCGCTCCCGATTC
GCAGCGCATCGCCTTCTATCGCCTTCTTGACGAGTTCTTCTGAGCGGGACTCTGGGGTTCGAAATGACCG
ACCAAGCGACGCCCAACCTGCCATCACGAGATTTCGATTCCACCGCCGCCTTCTATGAAAGGTTGGGCTT
CGGAATCGTTTTCCGGGACGCCGGCTGGATGATCCTCCAGCGCGGGGATCTCATGCTGGAGTTCTTCGCC
CACCCCAACTTGTTTATTGCAGCTTATAATGGTTACAAATAAAGCAATAGCATCACAAATTTCACAAATA
AAGCATTTTTTTCACTGCATTCTAGTTGTGGTTTGTCCAAACTCATCAATGTATCTTATCATGTCTGTAT
ACCGTCGACCTCTAGCTAGAGCTTGGCGTAATCATGGTCATAGCTGTTTCCTGTGTGAAATTGTTATCCG
CTCACAATTCCACACAACATACGAGCCGGAAGCATAAAGTGTAAAGCCTGGGGTGCCTAATGAGTGAGCT
AACTCACATTAATTGCGTTGCGCTCACTGCCCGCTTTCCAGTCGGGAAACCTGTCGTGCCAGCTGCATTA
ATGAATCGGCCAACGCGCGGGGAGAGGCGGTTTGCGTATTGGGCGCTCTTCCGCTTCCTCGCTCACTGAC
TCGCTGCGCTCGGTCGTTCGGCTGCGGCGAGCGGTATCAGCTCACTCAAAGGCGGTAATACGGTTATCCA
CAGAATCAGGGGATAACGCAGGAAAGAACATGTGAGCAAAAGGCCAGCAAAAGGCCAGGAACCGTAAAAA
GGCCGCGTTGCTGGCGTTTTTCCATAGGCTCCGCCCCCCTGACGAGCATCACAAAAATCGACGCTCAAGT
CAGAGGTGGCGAAACCCGACAGGACTATAAAGATACCAGGCGTTTCCCCCTGGAAGCTCCCTCGTGCGCT
CTCCTGTTCCGACCCTGCCGCTTACCGGATACCTGTCCGCCTTTCTCCCTTCGGGAAGCGTGGCGCTTTC
TCATAGCTCACGCTGTAGGTATCTCAGTTCGGTGTAGGTCGTTCGCTCCAAGCTGGGCTGTGTGCACGAA
CCCCCCGTTCAGCCCGACCGCTGCGCCTTATCCGGTAACTATCGTCTTGAGTCCAACCCGGTAAGACACG
ACTTATCGCCACTGGCAGCAGCCACTGGTAACAGGATTAGCAGAGCGAGGTATGTAGGCGGTGCTACAGA
GTTCTTGAAGTGGTGGCCTAACTACGGCTACACTAGAAGAACAGTATTTGGTATCTGCGCTCTGCTGAAG
CCAGTTACCTTCGGAAAAAGAGTTGGTAGCTCTTGATCCGGCAAACAAACCACCGCTGGTAGCGGTGGTT
TTTTTGTTTGCAAGCAGCAGATTACGCGCAGAAAAAAAGGATCTCAAGAAGATCCTTTGATCTTTTCTAC
GGGGTCTGACGCTCAGTGGAACGAAAACTCACGTTAAGGGATTTTGGTCATGAGATTATCAAAAAGGATC
TTCACCTAGATCCTTTTAAATTAAAAATGAAGTTTTAAATCAATCTAAAGTATATATGAGTAAACTTGGT
CTGACAGTTACCAATGCTTAATCAGTGAGGCACCTATCTCAGCGATCTGTCTATTTCGTTCATCCATAGT
TGCCTGACTCCCCGTCGTGTAGATAACTACGATACGGGAGGGCTTACCATCTGGCCCCAGTGCTGCAATG
ATACCGCGAGACCCACGCTCACCGGCTCCAGATTTATCAGCAATAAACCAGCCAGCCGGAAGGGCCGAGC
GCAGAAGTGGTCCTGCAACTTTATCCGCCTCCATCCAGTCTATTAATTGTTGCCGGGAAGCTAGAGTAAG
TAGTTCGCCAGTTAATAGTTTGCGCAACGTTGTTGCCATTGCTACAGGCATCGTGGTGTCACGCTCGTCG
TTTGGTATGGCTTCATTCAGCTCCGGTTCCCAACGATCAAGGCGAGTTACATGATCCCCCATGTTGTGCA
AAAAAGCGGTTAGCTCCTTCGGTCCTCCGATCGTTGTCAGAAGTAAGTTGGCCGCAGTGTTATCACTCAT
GGTTATGGCAGCACTGCATAATTCTCTTACTGTCATGCCATCCGTAAGATGCTTTTCTGTGACTGGTGAG
TACTCAACCAAGTCATTCTGAGAATAGTGTATGCGGCGACCGAGTTGCTCTTGCCCGGCGTCAATACGGG
ATAATACCGCGCCACATAGCAGAACTTTAAAAGTGCTCATCATTGGAAAACGTTCTTTGGGGCGAAAACT
CTCAAGGATCTTACCGCTGTTGAGATCCAGTTCGATGTAACCCACTCGTGCACCCAACTGATCTTCAGCA
TCTTTTACTTTCACCAGCGTTTCTGGGTGAGCAAAAACAGGAAGGCAAAATGCCGCAAAAAAGGGAATAA
GGGCGACACGGAAATGTTGAATACTCATACTCTTCCTTTTTCAATATTATTGAAGCATTTATCAGGGTTA
TTGTCTCATGAGCGGATACATATTTGAATGTATTTAGAAAAATAAACAAATAGGGGTTCCGCGCACATTT
CCCCGAAAAGTGCCACCTGACGTC
